>Addgene plasmid #85401 | Lenti-multi-Guide | addgene full sequence | sequence record 322305 | Addgene NGS Result
ATAATGATAGTAGGAGGCTTGGTAGGTTTAAGAATAGTTTTTGCTGTACTTTCTATAGTGAATAGAGTTA
GGCAGGGATATTCACCATTATCGTTTCAGACCCACCTCCCAACCCCGAGGGGACCCAGAGAGGGCCTATT
TCCCATGATTCCTTCATATTTGCATATACGATACAAGGCTGTTAGAGAGATAATTAGAATTAATTTGACT
GTAAACACAAAGATATTAGTACAAAATACGTGACGTAGAAAGTAATAATTTCTTGGGTAGTTTGCAGTTT
TAAAATTATGTTTTAAAATGGACTATCATATGCTTACCGTAACTTGAAAGTATTTCGATTTCTTGGCTTT
ATATATCTTGTGGAAAGGACGAAACACCGCGTCTCTGTTTTAGAGCTAGAAATAGCAAGTTAAAATAAGG
CTAGTCCGTTATCAACTTGAAAAAGTGGCACCGAGTCGGTGCTTTTTTAAGCTTGGCGTAACTAGATCTT
GAGACAAATGGCAGTATTCATCCACAATTTTAAAAGAAAAGGGGGGATTGGGGGGTACAGTGCAGGGGAA
AGAATAGTAGACATAATAGCAACAGACATACAAACTAAAGAATTACAAAAACAAATTACAAAAATTCAAA
ATTTTCGGGTTTATTACAGGGACAGCAGAGATCCACTTTGGCGCCGGCTCGAGGGGGCCCGGGTGCAAAG
ATGGATAAAGTTTTAAACAGAGAGGAATCTTTGCAGCTAATGGACCTTCTAGGTCTTGAAAGGAGTGGGA
ATTGGCTCCGGTGCCCGTCAGTGGGCAGAGCGCACATCGCCCACAGTCCCCGAGAAGTTGGGGGGAGGGG
TCGGCAATTGATCCGGTGCCTAGAGAAGGTGGCGCGGGGTAAACTGGGAAAGTGATGTCGTGTACTGGCT
CCGCCTTTTTCCCGAGGGTGGGGGAGAACCGTATATAAGTGCAGTAGTCGCCGTGAACGTTCTTTTTCGC
AACGGGTTTGCCGCCAGAACACAGGTAAGTGCCGTGTGTGGTTCCCGCGGGCCTGGCCTCTTTACGGGTT
ATGGCCCTTGCGTGCCTTGAATTACTTCCACCTGGCTGCAGTACGTGATTCTTGATCCCGAGCTTCGGGT
TGGAAGTGGGTGGGAGAGTTCGAGGCCTTGCGCTTAAGGAGCCCCTTCGCCTCGTGCTTGAGTTGAGGCC
TGGCCTGGGCGCTGGGGCCGCCGCGTGCGAATCTGGTGGCACCTTCGCGCCTGTCTCGCTGCTTTCGATA
AGTCTCTAGCCATTTAAAATTTTTGATGACCTGCTGCGACGCTTTTTTTCTGGCAAGATAGTCTTGTAAA
TGCGGGCCAAGATCTGCACACTGGTATTTCGGTTTTTGGGGCCGCGGGCGGCGACGGGGCCCGTGCGTCC
CAGCGCACATGTTCGGCGAGGCGGGGCCTGCGAGCGCGGCCACCGAGAATCGGACGGGGGTAGTCTCAAG
CTGGCCGGCCTGCTCTGGTGCCTGGCCTCGCGCCGCCGTGTATCGCCCCGCCCTGGGCGGCAAGGCTGGC
CCGGTCGGCACCAGTTGCGTGAGCGGAAAGATGGCCGCTTCCCGGCCCTGCTGCAGGGAGCTCAAAATGG
AGGACGCGGCGCTCGGGAGAGCGGGCGGGTGAGTCACCCACACAAAGGAAAAGGGCCTTTCCGTCCTCAG
CCGTCGCTTCATGTGACTCCACGGAGTACCGGGCGCCGTCCAGGCACCTCGATTAGTTCTCGAGCTTTTG
GAGTACGTCGTCTTTAGGTTGGGGGGAGGGGTTTTATGCGATGGAGTTTCCCCACACTGAGTGGGTGGAG
ACTGAAGTTAGGCCAGCTTGGCACTTGATGTAATTCTCCTTGGAATTTGCCCTTTTTGAGTTTGGATCTT
GGTTCATTCTCAAGCCTCAGACAGTGGTTCAAAGTTTTTTTCTTCCATTTCAGGTGTCGTGACGTACGGC
CACCATGACCGAGTACAAGCCCACGGTGCGCCTCGCCACCCGCGACGACGTCCCCAGGGCCGTACGCACC
CTCGCCGCCGCGTTCGCCGACTACCCCGCCACGCGCCACACCGTCGATCCGGACCGCCACATCGAGCGGG
TCACCGAGCTGCAAGAACTCTTCCTCACGCGCGTCGGGCTCGACATCGGCAAGGTGTGGGTCGCGGACGA
CGGCGCCGCCGTGGCGGTCTGGACCACGCCGGAGAGCGTCGAAGCGGGGGCGGTGTTCGCCGAGATCGGC
CCGCGCATGGCCGAGTTGAGCGGTTCCCGGCTGGCCGCGCAGCAACAGATGGAAGGCCTCCTGGCGCCGC
ACCGGCCCAAGGAGCCCGCGTGGTTCCTGGCCACCGTCGGAGTCTCGCCCGACCACCAGGGCAAGGGTCT
GGGCAGCGCCGTCGTGCTCCCCGGAGTGGAGGCGGCCGAGCGCGCCGGGGTGCCCGCCTTCCTGGAGACC
TCCGCGCCCCGCAACCTCCCCTTCTACGAGCGGCTCGGCTTCACCGTCACCGCCGACGTCGAGGTGCCCG
AAGGACCGCGCACCTGGTGCATGACCCGCAAGCCCGGTGCCTGAACGCGTTAAGTCGACAATCAACCTCT
GGATTACAAAATTTGTGAAAGATTGACTGGTATTCTTAACTATGTTGCTCCTTTTACGCTATGTGGATAC
GCTGCTTTAATGCCTTTGTATCATGCTATTGCTTCCCGTATGGCTTTCATTTTCTCCTCCTTGTATAAAT
CCTGGTTGCTGTCTCTTTATGAGGAGTTGTGGCCCGTTGTCAGGCAACGTGGCGTGGTGTGCACTGTGTT
TGCTGACGCAACCCCCACTGGTTGGGGCATTGCCACCACCTGTCAGCTCCTTTCCGGGACTTTCGCTTTC
CCCCTCCCTATTGCCACGGCGGAACTCATCGCCGCCTGCCTTGCCCGCTGCTGGACAGGGGCTCGGCTGT
TGGGCACTGACAATTCCGTGGTGTTGTCGGGGAAATCATCGTCCTTTCCTTGGCTGCTCGCCTGTGTTGC
CACCTGGATTCTGCGCGGGACGTCCTTCTGCTACGTCCCTTCGGCCCTCAATCCAGCGGACCTTCCTTCC
CGCGGCCTGCTGCCGGCTCTGCGGCCTCTTCCGCGTCTTCGCCTTCGCCCTCAGACGAGTCGGATCTCCC
TTTGGGCCGCCTCCCCGCGTCGACTTTAAGACCAATGACTTACAAGGCAGCTGTAGATCTTAGCCACTTT
TTAAAAGAAAAGGGGGGACTGGAAGGGCTAATTCACTCCCAACGAAGACAAGATCTGCTTTTTGCTTGTA
CTGGGTCTCTCTGGTTAGACCAGATCTGAGCCTGGGAGCTCTCTGGCTAACTAGGGAACCCACTGCTTAA
GCCTCAATAAAGCTTGCCTTGAGTGCTTCAAGTAGTGTGTGCCCGTCTGTTGTGTGACTCTGGTAACTAG
AGATCCCTCAGACCCTTTTAGTCAGTGTGGAAAATCTCTAGCAGTACGTATAGTAGTTCATGTCATCTTA
TTATTCAGTATTTATAACTTGCAAAGAAATGAATATCAGAGAGTGAGAGGAACTTGTTTATTGCAGCTTA
TAATGGTTACAAATAAAGCAATAGCATCACAAATTTCACAAATAAAGCATTTTTTTCACTGCATTCTAGT
TGTGGTTTGTCCAAACTCATCAATGTATCTTATCATGTCTGGCTCTAGCTATCCCGCCCCTAACTCCGCC
CATCCCGCCCCTAACTCCGCCCAGTTCCGCCCATTCTCCGCCCCATGGCTGACTAATTTTTTTTATTTAT
GCAGAGGCCGAGGCCGCCTCGGCCTCTGAGCTATTCCAGAAGTAGTGAGGAGGCTTTTTTGGAGGCCTAG
GGACGTACCCAATTCGCCCTATAGTGAGTCGTATTACGCGCGCTCACTGGCCGTCGTTTTACAACGTCGT
GACTGGGAAAACCCTGGCGTTACCCAACTTAATCGCCTTGCAGCACATCCCCCTTTCGCCAGCTGGCGTA
ATAGCGAAGAGGCCCGCACCGATCGCCCTTCCCAACAGTTGCGCAGCCTGAATGGCGAATGGG
[124 nt withheld, positions 4054-4177]
C
[91 nt withheld, positions 4179-4269]
A
[49 nt withheld, positions 4271-4319]
CCTTTGACGTTGGAGTCCACGTTCTTT
[37 nt withheld, positions 4347-4383]
ACCCTATCTCGGTCTATTCTTTTGATTTATAAGGGATTTTGCCGATTTCGGCCTATTGGTTAAAAAATGA
GCTGATTTAACAAAAATTTAACGCGAATTTTAACAAAATATTAACGCTTACAATTTAGGTGGCACTTTTC
GGGGAAATGTGCGCGGAACCCCTATTTGTTTATTTTTCTAAATACATTCAAATATGTATCCGCTCATGAG
ACAATAACCCTGATAAATGCTTCAATAATATTGAAAAAGGAAGAGTATGAGTATTCAACATTTCCGTGTC
GCCCTTATTCCCTTTTTTGCGGCATTTTGCCTTCCTGTTTTTGCTCACCCAGAAACGCTGGTGAAAGTAA
AAGATGCTGAAGATCAGTTGGGTGCACGAGTGGGTTACATCGAACTGGATCTCAACAGCGGTAAGATCCT
TGAGAGTTTTCGCCCCGAAGAACGTTTTCCAATGATGAGCACTTTTAAAGTTCTGCTATGTGGCGCGGTA
TTATCCCGTATTGACGCCGGGCAAGAGCAACTCGGTCGCCGCATACACTATTCTCAGAATGACTTGGTTG
AGTACTCACCAGTCACAGAAAAGCATCTTACGGATGGCATGACAGTAAGAGAATTATGCAGTGCTGCCAT
AACCATGAGTGATAACACTGCGGCCAACTTACTTCTGACAACGATCGGAGGACCGAAGGAGCTAACCGCT
TTTTTGCACAACATGGGGGATCATGTAACTCGCCTTGATCGTTGGGAACCGGAGCTGAATGAAGCCATAC
CAAACGACGAGCGTGACACCACGATGCCTGTAGCAATGGCAACAACGTTGCGCAAACTATTAACTGGCGA
ACTACTTACTCTAGCTTCCCGGCAACAATTAATAGACTGGATGGAGGCGGATAAAGTTGCAGGACCACTT
CTGCGCTCGGCCCTTCCGGCTGGCTGGTTTATTGCTGATAAATCTGGAGCCGGTGAGCGTGGGTCTCGCG
GTATCATTGCAGCACTGGGGCCAGATGGTAAGCCCTCCCGTATCGTAGTTATCTACACGACGGGGAGTCA
GGCAACTATGGATGAACGAAATAGACAGATCGCTGAGATAGGTGCCTCACTGATTAAGCATTGGTAACTG
TCAGACCAAGTTTACTCATATATACTTTAGATTGATTTAAAACTTCATTTTTAATTTAAAAGGATCTAGG
TGAAGATCCTTTTTGATAATCTCATGACCAAAATCCCTTAACGTGAGTTTTCGTTCCACTGAGCGTCAGA
CCCCGTAGAAAAGATCAAAGGATCTTCTTGAGATCCTTTTTTTCTGCGCGTAATCTGCTGCTTGCAAACA
AAAAAACCACCGCTACCAGCGGTGGTTTGTTTGCCGGATCAAGAGCTACCAACTCTTTTTCCGAAGGTAA
CTGGCTTCAGCAGAGCGCAGATACCAAATACTGTTCTTCTAGTGTAGCCGTAGTTAGGCCACCACTTCAA
GAACTCTGTAGCACCGCCTACATACCTCGCTCTGCTAATCCTGTTACCAGTGGCTGCTGCCAGTGGCGAT
AAGTCGTGTCTTACCGGGTTGGACTCAAGACGATAGTTACCGGATAAGGCGCAGCGGTCGGGCTGAACGG
GGGGTTCGTGCACACAGCCCAGCTTGGAGCGAACGACCTACACCGAACTGAGATACCTACAGCGTGAGCT
ATGAGAAAGCGCCACGCTTCCCGAAGGGAGAAAGGCGGACAGGTATCCGGTAAGCGGCAGGGTCGGAACA
GGAGAGCGCACGAGGGAGCTTCCAGGGGGAAACGCCTGGTATCTTTATAGTCCTGTCGGGTTTCGCCACC
TCTGACTTGAGCGTCGATTTTTGTGATGCTCGTCAGGGGGGCGGAGCCTATGGAAAAACGCCAGCAACGC
GGCCTTTTTACGGTTCCTGGCCTTTTGCTGGCCTTTTGCTCACATGTTCTTTCCTGCGTTATCCCCTGAT
TCTGTGGATAACCGTATTACCGCCTTTGAGTGAGCTGATACCGCTCGCCGCAGCCGAACGACCGAGCGCA
GCGAGTCAGTGAGCGAGGAAGCGGAAGAGCGCCCAATACGCAAACCGCCTCTCCCCGCGCGTTGGCCGAT
TCATTAATGCAGCTGGCACGACAGGTTTCCCGACTGGAAAGCGGGCAGTGAGCGCAACGCAATTAATGTG
AGTTAGCTCACTCATTAGGCACCCCAGGCTTTACACTTTATGCTTCCGGCTCGTATGTTGTGTGGAATTG
TGAGCGGATAACAATTTCACACAGGAAACAGCTATGACCATGATTACGCCAAGCGCGCAATTAACCCTCA
CTAAAGGGAACAAAAGCTGGAGCTGCAAGCTTAATGTAGTCTTATGCAATACTCTTGTAGTCTTGCAACA
TGGTAACGATGAGTTAGCAACATGCCTTACAAGGAGAGAAAAAGCACCGTGCATGCCGATTGGTGGAAGT
AAGGTGGTACGATCGTGCCTTATTAGGAAGGCAACAGACGGGTCTGACATGGATTGGACGAACCACTGAA
TTGCCGCATTGCAGAGATATTGTATTTAAGTGCCTAGCTCGATACATAAACGGGTCTCTCTGGTTAGACC
AGATCTGAGCCTGGGAGCTCTCTGGCTAACTAGGGAACCCACTGCTTAAGCCTCAATAAAGCTTGCCTTG
AGTGCTTCAAGTAGTGTGTGCCCGTCTGTTGTGTGACTCTGGTAACTAGAGATCCCTCAGACCCTTTTAG
TCAGTGTGGAAAATCTCTAGCAGTGGCGCCCGAACAGGGACTTGAAAGCGAAAGGGAAACCAGAGGAGCT
CTCTCGACGCAGGACTCGGCTTGCTGAAGCGCGCACGGCAAGAGGCGAGGGGCGGCGACTGGTGAGTACG
CCAAAAATTTTGACTAGCGGAGGCTAGAAGGAGAGAGATGGGTGCGAGAGCGTCAGTATTAAGCGGGGGA
GAATTAGATCGCGATGGGAAAAAATTCGGTTAAGGCCAGGGGGAAAGAAAAAATATAAATTAAAACATAT
AGTATGGGCAAGCAGGGAGCTAGAACGATTCGCAGTTAATCCTGGCCTGTTAGAAACATCAGAAGGCTGT
AGACAAATACTGGGACAGCTACAACCATCCCTTCAGACAGGATCAGAAGAACTTAGATCATTATATAATA
CAGTAGCAACCCTCTATTGTGTGCATCAAAGGATAGAGATAAAAGACACCAAGGAAGCTTTAGACAAGAT
AGAGGAAGAGCAAAACAAAAGTAAGACCACCGCACAGCAAGCGGCCGCTGATCTTCAGACCTGGAGGAGG
AGATATGAGGGACAATTGGAGAAGTGAATTATATAAATATAAAGTAGTAAAAATTGAACCATTAGGAGTA
GCACCCACCAAGGCAAAGAGAAGAGTGGTGCAGAGAGAAAAAAGAGCAGTGGGAATAGGAGCTTTGTTCC
TTGGGTTCTTGGGAGCAGCAGGAAGCACTATGGGCGCAGCGTCAATGACGCTGACGGTACAGGCCAGACA
ATTATTGTCTGGTATAGTGCAGCAGCAGAACAATTTGCTGAGGGCTATTGAGGCGCAACAGCATCTGTTG
CAACTCACAGTCTGGGGCATCAAGCAGCTCCAGGCAAGAATCCTGGCTGTGGAAAGATACCTAAAGGATC
AACAGCTCCTGGGGATTTGGGGTTGCTCTGGAAAACTCATTTGCACCACTGCTGTGCCTTGGAATGCTAG
TTGGAGTAATAAATCTCTGGAACAGATTTGGAATCACACGACCTGGATGGAGTGGGACAGAGAAATTAAC
AATTACACAAGCTTAATACACTCCTTAATTGAAGAATCGCAAAACCAGCAAGAAAAGAATGAACAAGAAT
TATTGGAATTAGATAAATGGGCAAGTTTGTGGAATTGGTTTAACATAACAAATTGGCTGTGGTATATAAA
ATTATTCATAATGATAGTAGGAGGCTTGGTAGGTTTAAGAATAGTTTTTGCTGTACTTTCTATAGTGAAT
AGAGTTAGGCAGGGATATTCACCATTATCGTTTCAGACCCACCTCCCAACCCCGAGGGGACCCAGAGAGG
GCCTATTTCCCATGATTCCTTCATATTTGCATATACGATACAAGGCTGTTAGAGAGATAATTAGAATTAA
TTTGACTGTAAACACAAAGATATTAGTACAAAATACGTGACGTAGAAAGTAATAATTTCTTGGGTAGTTT
GCAGTTTTAAAATTATGTTTTAAAATGGACTATCATATGCTTACCGTAACTTGAAAGTATTTCGATTTCT
TGGCTTTATATATCTTGTGGAAAGGACGAAACACCGGAGACGATTAGGCACCCCAGGCTTTACACTTTAT
GCTTCCGGCTCGTATAATGTGTGGATTTTGAGTTAGGATCCGTCGAGATTTTCAGGAGCTAAGGAAGCTA
AAATGGAGAAAAAAATCACTGGATATACCACCGTTGATATATCCCAATGGCATCGTAAAGAACATTTTGA
GGCATTTCAGTCAGTTGCTCAATGTACCTATAACCAGACCGTTCAGCTGGATATTACGGCCTTTTTAAAG
ACCGTAAAGAAAAATAAGCACAAGTTTTATCCGGCCTTTATTCACATTCTTGCCCGCCTGATGAATGCTC
ATCCGGAATTCCGTATGGCAATGAAAGACGGTGAGCTGGTGATATGGGATAGTGTTCACCCTTGTTACAC
CGTTTTCCATGAGCAAACTGAAACGTTTTCATCGCTCTGGAGTGAATACCACGACGATTTCCGGCAGTTT
CTACACATATATTCGCAAGATGTGGCGTGTTACGGTGAAAACCTGGCCTATTTCCCTAAAGGGTTTATTG
AGAATATGTTTTTCGTCTCAGCCAATCCCTGGGTGAGTTTCACCAGTTTTGATTTAAACGTGGCCAATAT
GGACAACTTCTTCGCCCCCGTTTTCACCATGGGCAAATATTATACGCAAGGCGACAAGGTGCTGATGCCG
CTGGCGATTCAGGTTCATCATGCCGTTTGTGATGGCTTCCATGTCGGCAGAATGCTTAATGAATTACAAC
AGTACTGCGATGAGTGGCAGGGCGGGGCGTAAAGATCTGGATCCGGCTTACTAAAAGCCAGATAACAGTA
TGCGTATTTGCGCGCTGATTTTTGCGGTATAAGAATATATACTGATATGTATACCCGAAGTATGTCAAAA
AGAGGTATGCTATGAAGCAGCGTATTACAGTGACAGTTGACAGCGACAGCTATCAGTTGCTCAAGGCATA
TATGATGTCAATATCTCCGGTCTGGTAAGCACAACCATGCAGAATGAAGCCCGTCGTCTGCGTGCCGAAC
GCTGGAAAGCGGAAAATCAGGAAGGGATGGCTGAGGTCGCCCGGTTTATTGAAATGAACGGCTCTTTTGC
TGACGAGAACAGGGGCTGGTGAAATGCAGTTTAAGGTTTACACCTATAAAAGAGAGAGCCGTTATCGTCT
GTTTGTGGATGTACAGAGTGATATTATTGACACGCCCGGGCGACGGATGGTGATCCCCCTGGCCAGTGCA
CGTCTGCTGTCAGATAAAGTCTCCCGTGAACTTTACCCGGTGGTGCATATCGGGGATGAAAGCTGGCGCA
TGATGACCACCGATATGGCCAGTGTGCCGGTCTCCGTTATCGGGGAAGAAGTGGCTGATCTCAGCCACCG
CGAAAATGACATCAAAAACGCCATTAACCTGATGTTCTGGGGAATATAAATGTCAGGCTCCCTTATACAC
AGCCAGTCTGCAGCTGGGTTTTAGAGCTAGAAATAGCAAGTTAAAATAAGGCTAGTCCGTTATCAACTTG
AAAAAGTGGCACCGAGTCGGTGCTTTTTTAAGCTTGGCGTAACTAGATCTTGAGACAAATGGCAGTATTC
ATCCACAATTTTAAAAGAAAAGGGGGGATTGGGGGGTACAGTGCAGGGGAAAGAGTCCGGCAAGTTTGTG
GAATTGGTTTAACATAACAAATTGGCTGTGGTATATAAAATTATTC
Features (pLannotate 1.2.2; 38 found; start..end, strand, type, name):
    100..126     +  CDS            Rev (fragment): human immunodeficiency virus 1 (HIV-1) Rev protein; rev; enhances nuclear export of unspliced and incompletely spliced viral mRNAs
    130..370     +  promoter       U6 promoter: RNA polymerase III promoter for human U6 snRNA
    387..462     +  misc_RNA       gRNA scaffold: guide RNA scaffold for the Streptococcus pyogenes CRISPR/Cas9 system
    518..635     +  misc_feature   cPPT/CTS: central polypurine tract and central termination sequence of HIV-1
    701..767     +  CDS            small t antigen (fragment): SV40 (simian virus 40) small t antigen
    793..1004    +  promoter       EF-1α core promoter: core promoter for human elongation factor EF-1α
   1005..1943    +  intron         EF-1α intron A: intron upstream of the start codon of human EF-1α
   1965..2564    +  CDS            PuroR (fragment): puromycin N-acetyltransferase; pac from Streptomyces; confers resistance to puromycin
   2580..3168    +  misc_feature   WPRE: woodchuck hepatitis virus posttranscriptional regulatory element
   3219..3238    +  misc_feature   cPPT/CTS (fragment): central polypurine tract and central termination sequence of HIV-1
   3240..3473    +  LTR            3' LTR (ΔU3): self-inactivating 3' long terminal repeat (LTR) from HIV-1
   3551..3672    +  polyA_signal   SV40 poly(A) signal: SV40 polyadenylation signal
   3712..3847    +  rep_origin     SV40 ori: SV40 origin of replication
   3868..3886    -  promoter       T7 promoter: promoter for bacteriophage T7 RNA polymerase
   3894..4049    +  CDS            lacZα (fragment): LacZα fragment of β-galactosidase; lacZ fragment
   4054..4482    +  rep_origin     f1 ori (sequence partly withheld): f1 bacteriophage origin of replication; arrow indicates direction of (+) strand synthesis
   4535..4639    +  promoter       AmpR promoter: bla
   4640..5500    +  CDS            AmpR: β-lactamase; bla; confers resistance to ampicillin, carbenicillin, and related antibiotics
   5671..6259    +  rep_origin     ori: high-copy-number ColE1/pMB1/pBR322/pUC origin of replication
   6442..6534    +  CDS            lacI (fragment): lac repressor; lacI; The lac repressor binds to the lac operator to inhibit transcription in E. coli. This inhibition can be relieved by adding lactose or isopropyl-β-D-thiogalactopyranoside (IPTG).
   6547..6568    +  protein_bind   CAP binding site: CAP binding activates transcription in the presence of cAMP. E. coli catabolite activator protein
   6583..6613    +  promoter       lac promoter: promoter for the E. coli lac operon
   6621..6637    +  protein_bind   lac operator: The lac repressor binds to the lac operator to inhibit transcription in E. coli. This inhibition can be relieved by adding lactose or isopropyl-β-D-thiogalactopyranoside (IPTG). lac repressor encoded by lacI
   6682..6700    +  promoter       T3 promoter: promoter for bacteriophage T3 RNA polymerase
   6728..6954    +  promoter       RSV promoter: Rous sarcoma virus enhancer/promoter
   6955..7135    +  LTR            5' LTR (truncated): truncated 5' long terminal repeat (LTR) from HIV-1
   7182..7307    +  misc_feature   HIV-1 Ψ: packaging signal of human immunodeficiency virus type 1
   7291..7654    +  CDS            HIV-1 gag (fragment): gag protein from human immunodeficiency virus 1; gag
   7800..8033    +  misc_feature   RRE: The Rev response element (RRE) of HIV-1 allows for Rev-dependent mRNA export from the nucleus to the cytoplasm.
   8410..8436    +  CDS            Rev (fragment): human immunodeficiency virus 1 (HIV-1) Rev protein; rev; enhances nuclear export of unspliced and incompletely spliced viral mRNAs
   8440..8680    +  promoter       U6 promoter: RNA polymerase III promoter for human U6 snRNA
   8712..8742    +  promoter       lac UV5 promoter: E. coli lac promoter with an "up" mutation
   8766..8795    +  promoter       cat promoter (fragment): promoter of the E. coli cat gene encoding chloramphenicol acetyltransferase
   8796..9455    +  CDS            CmR: chloramphenicol acetyltransferase; cat; confers resistance to chloramphenicol
   9634..9792    +  CDS            ccdA (fragment): CCDA_ECO57 - Also known as H, letA. Experimental evidence at protein level: Swiss-Prot protein existence level 1. Antitoxin component of a type II toxin-antitoxin (TA) system which inhibits the post-segregational killing (PSK) of plasmid-free cells, also referred to as a plasmid addiction system. Binds to and blocks the activity of CcdB; will also remove bound CcdB protein from the CcdB-GyrA complex by forming a CcdA-CcdB complex, a process termed rejuvenation. Functions as a transcriptional corepressor for the ccdAB operon, repression also requires CcdB (By similarity). From Escherichia coli
   9797..10099   +  CDS            ccdB: CCDB_ECOLI - Also known as G, letB, letD. Experimental evidence at protein level: Swiss-Prot protein existence level 1. Toxic component of a type II toxin-antitoxin (TA) system, functioning in plasmid maintainence. Responsible for the post- segregational killing (PSK) of plasmid-free cells, also referred to as a plasmid addiction system. Half-life of over 2 hours. Cell killing by CcdB is accompanied by filamentation, defects in chromosome and plasmid segregation, defects in cell division, formation of anucleate cells, decreased DNA synthesis and plasmid loss. Interferes with the activity of DN
  10141..10216   +  misc_RNA       gRNA scaffold: guide RNA scaffold for the Streptococcus pyogenes CRISPR/Cas9 system
  10272..10317   +  misc_feature   cPPT/CTS (fragment): central polypurine tract and central termination sequence of HIV-1
