[The description below was written by a language model from this plasmid's Addgene catalogue record and pLannotate feature annotations shown in this document.]
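Description:
Lenti-multi-Guide is an empty lentiviral backbone derived from pLentiGuide, built to deliver several sgRNAs against different genes from a single virus. It is meant to be paired with a separate vector, pLenti-iCas9-neo, which supplies inducible Cas9; no Cas9 coding sequence is annotated here. The roughly 10.4 kb plasmid replicates in E. coli from a high-copy ColE1/pUC origin and carries ampicillin resistance on the backbone, along with an f1 origin and an SV40 origin. It has a third-generation-style self-inactivating layout: an RSV promoter drives a truncated HIV-1 5' LTR, followed by the Ψ packaging signal, a gag fragment, the RRE for Rev-dependent export, cPPT/CTS, a WPRE, and a ΔU3 3' LTR followed by an SV40 polyadenylation signal.

Between the LTRs, the feature table shows two human U6 promoter units, each with a Streptococcus pyogenes gRNA scaffold. In the first unit, the U6 promoter and scaffold are separated by a stuffer containing a chloramphenicol resistance gene and the ccdB toxin gene. This explains the dual chloramphenicol/ampicillin selection and the need for a ccdB-tolerant strain. Replacing the stuffer with guide sequences or guide cassettes would remove the toxin and allow counter-selection in ordinary strains, although the record does not spell out the cloning scheme or the restriction sites used. In the second unit, U6 and the scaffold are separated only by a short gap, presumably a site for a guide. Downstream, the EF-1α core promoter with its intron A drives puromycin N-acetyltransferase, allowing puromycin selection of transduced mammalian cells. The construct is used for multiplexed CRISPR gene targeting in cells that carry the inducible Cas9.
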