Addgene plasmid #85401: Lenti-multi-Guide
Purpose: (Empty Backbone) Lentiviral vector for the delivery of multiple sgRNAs targeting different genes in combination with inducible Cas9 expresssion by pLenti-iCas9-neo
Depositing lab: Qin Yan. Depositing organization: Yale University. Publication: An easy and efficient inducible CRISPR/Cas9 platform with improved specificity for multiple gene targeting. Cao J, Wu L, Zhang SM, Lu M, Cheung WK, Cai W, Gale M, Xu Q, Yan Q. Nucleic Acids Res. 2016 Nov 2;44(19):e149. Epub 2016 Jul 25. 10.1093/nar/gkw660 PubMed 27458201.
Backbone
  Vector backbone: pLentiGuide
  Backbone size (bp): 10378
  Vector type: Lentiviral
  Selectable markers: Puromycin
Growth in bacteria
  Bacterial resistance: Chloramphenicol and Ampicillin, 25 & 100 μg/mL
  Growth temperature: 37°C
  Growth strain: ccdB Survival
  Copy number: High Copy
Resource information
  A portion of this plasmid was derived from a plasmid made by: LentiGuide (Feng Zhang)
Terms and licenses: Academic/Nonprofit Terms; Industry Terms: Not Available to Industry
How to cite: Lenti-multi-Guide was a gift from Qin Yan (Addgene plasmid # 85401 ; http://n2t.net/addgene:85401 ; RRID:Addgene_85401)
